>Addgene plasmid #27378 | pCMV-Flag YAP127/128/131/381A | addgene full sequence | sequence record 271558 | Addgene NGS Result
GACATTGATTATTGACTAGTTATTAATAGTAATCAATTACGGGGTCATTAGTTCATAGCCCATATATGGA
GTTCCGCGTTACATAACTTACGGTAAATGGCCCGCCTGGCTGACCGCCCAACGACCCCCGCCCATTGACG
TCAATAATGACGTATGTTCCCATAGTAACGCCAATAGGGACTTTCCATTGACGTCAATGGGTGGAGTATT
TACGGTAAACTGCCCACTTGGCAGTACATCAAGTGTATCATATGCCAAGTCCGCCCCCTATTGACGTCAA
TGACGGTAAATGGCCCGCCTGGCATTATGCCCAGTACATGACCTTACGGGACTTTCCTACTTGGCAGTAC
ATCTACGTATTAGTCATCGCTATTACCATGGTGATGCGGTTTTGGCAGTACACCAATGGGCGTGGATAGC
GGTTTGACTCACGGGGATTTCCAAGTCTCCACCCCATTGACGTCAATGGGAGTTTGTTTTGGCACCAAAA
TCAACGGGACTTTCCAAAATGTCGTAATAACCCCGCCCCGTTGACGCAAATGGGCGGTAGGCGTGTACGG
TGGGAGGTCTATATAAGCAGAGCTCGTTTAGTGAACCGTCAGAATTGATCTACCATGGACTACAAAGACG
ATGACGACAAGCTTGCGGCCGCGAATTCAAGCTTAGCCACCATGGACTACAAAGACGATGACGATAAAGC
AAGGCTCGAATCGGTACCTAAGGATCCCGGGCAGCAGCCGCCGCCTCAACCGGCCCCCCAGGGCCAAGGG
CAGCCGCCTTCGCAGCCCCCGCAGGGGCAGGGCCCGCCGTCCGGACCCGGGCAACCGGCACCCGCGGCGA
CCCAGGCGGCGCCGCAGGCACCCCCCGCCGGGCATCAGATCGTGCACGTCCGCGGGGACTCGGAGACCGA
CCTGGAGGCGCTCTTCAACGCCGTCATGAACCCCAAGACGGCCAACGTGCCCCAGACCGTGCCCATGAGG
CTCCGGAAGCTGCCCGACTCCTTCTTCAAGCCGCCGGAGCCCAAATCCCACTCCCGACAGGCCAGTACTG
ATGCAGGCACTGCAGGAGCCCTGACTCCACAGCATGTTCGAGCTCATGCCGCTCCAGCTGCTCTGCAGTT
GGGAGCTGTTTCTCCTGGGACACTGACCCCCACTGGAGTAGTCTCTGGCCCAGCAGCTACACCCACAGCT
CAGCATCTTCGACAGTCTTCTTTTGAGATACCTGATGATGTACCTCTGCCAGCAGGTTGGGAGATGGCAA
AGACATCTTCTGGTCAGAGATACTTCTTAAATCACATCGATCAGACAACAACATGGCAGGACCCCAGGAA
GGCCATGCTGTCCCAGATGAACGTCACAGCCCCCACCAGTCCACCAGTGCAGCAGAATATGATGAACTCG
GCTTCAGGTCCTCTTCCTGATGGATGGGAACAAGCCATGACTCAGGATGGAGAAATTTACTATATAAACC
ATAAGAACAAGACCACCTCTTGGCTAGACCCAAGGCTTGACCCTCGTTTTGCCATGAACCAGAGAATCAG
TCAGAGTGCTCCAGTGAAACAGCCACCACCCCTGGCTCCCCAGAGCCCACAGGGAGGCGTCATGGGTGGC
AGCAACTCCAACCAGCAGCAACAGATGCGACTGCAGCAACTGCAGATGGAGAAGGAGAGGCTGCGGCTGA
AACAGCAAGAACTGCTTCGGCAGGAGTTAGCCCTGCGTAGCCAGTTACCAACACTGGAGCAGGATGGTGG
GACTCAAAATCCAGTGTCTTCTCCCGGGATGTCTCAGGAATTGAGAACAATGACGACCAATAGCTCAGAT
CCTTTCCTTAACAGTGGCACCTATCACTCTCGAGATGAGGCTACAGACAGTGGACTAAGCATGAGCAGCT
ACAGTGTCCCTCGAACCCCAGATGACTTCCTGAACAGTGTGGATGAGATGGATACAGGTGATACTATCAA
CCAAAGCACCCTGCCCTCACAGCAGAACCGTTTCCCAGACTACCTTGAAGCCATTCCTGGGACAAATGTG
GACCTTGGAACACTGGAAGGAGATGGAATGAACATAGAAGGAGAGGAGCTGATGCCAAGTCTGCAGGAAG
CTTTGAGTTCTGACATCCTTAATGACATGGAGTCTGTTTTGGCTGCCACCAAGCTAGATAAAGAAAGCTT
TCTTACATGGTTATAGAGCCCTCAGGCAGACTGAATTCTGCAGATATCCAGCACAGTGGCGGCCGCTCGA
GTCTAGAGGATCCCGGGTGGCATCCCTGTGACCCCTCCCCAGTGCCTCTCCTGGCCCTGGAAGTTGCCAC
TCCAGTGCCCACCAGCCTTGTCCTAATAAAATTAAGTTGCATCATTTTGTCTGACTAGGTGTCCTTCTAT
AATATTATGGGGTGGAGGGGGGTGGTATGGAGCAAGGGGCAAGTTGGGAAGACAACCTGTAGGGCCTGCG
GGGTCTATTGGGAACCAAGCTGGAGTGCAGTGGCACAATCTTGGCTCACTGCAATCTCCGCCTCCTGGGT
TCAAGCGATTCTCCTGCCTCAGCCTCCCGAGTTGTTGGGATTCCAGGCATGCATGACCAGGCTCAGCTAA
TTTTTGTTTTTTTGGTAGAGACGGGGTTTCACCATATTGGCCAGGCTGGTCTCCAACTCCTAATCTCAGG
TGATCTACCCACCTTGGCCTCCCAAATTGCTGGGATTACAGGCGTGAACCACTGCTCCCTTCCCTGTCCT
TCTGATTTTAAAATAACTATACCAGCAGGAGGACGTCCAGACACAGCATAGGCTACCTGGCCATGCCCAA
CCGGTGGGACATTTGAGTTGCTTGCTTGGCACTGTCCTCTCATGCGTTGGGTCCACTCAGTAGATGCCTG
TTGAATTGGGTACGCGGCCAGCTTGGCTGTGGAATGTGTGTCAGTTAGGGTGTGGAAAGTCCCCAGGCTC
CCCAGCAGGCAGAAGTATGCAAAGCATGCATCTCAATTAGTCAGCAACCAGGTGTGGAAAGTCCCCAGGC
TCCCCAGCAGGCAGAAGTATGCAAAGCATGCATCTCAATTAGTCAGCAACCATAGTCCCGCCCCTAACTC
CGCCCATCCCGCCCCTAACTCCGCCCAGTTCCGCCCATTCTCCGCCCCATGGCTGACTAATTTTTTTTAT
TTATGCAGAGGCCGAGGCCGCCTCGGCCTCTGAGCTATTCCAGAAGTAGTGAGGAGGCTTTTTTGGAGGC
CTAGGCTTTTGCAAAAAGCTCCTCGAGGAACTGAAAAACCAGAAAGTTAATTCCCTATAGTGAGTCGTAT
TAAATTCGTAATCATGTCATAGCTGTTTCCTGTGTGAAATTGTTATCCGCTCACAATTCCACACAACATA
CGAGCCGGAAGCATAAAGTGTAAAGCCTGGGGTGCCTAATGAGTGAGCTAACTCACATTAATTGCGTTGC
GCTCACTGCCCGCTTTCCAGTCGGGAAACCTGTCGTGCCAGCTGCATTAATGAATCGGCCAACGCGCGGG
GAGAGGCGGTTTGCGTATTGGGCGCTCTTCCGCTTCCTCGCTCACTGACTCGCTGCGCTCGGTCGTTCGG
CTGCGGCGAGCGGTATCAGCTCACTCAAAGGCGGTAATACGGTTATCCACAGAATCAGGGGATAACGCAG
GAAAGAACATGTGAGCAAAAGGCCAGCAAAAGGCCAGGAACCGTAAAAAGGCCGCGTTGCTGGCGTTTTT
CCATAGGCTCCGCCCCCCTGACGAGCATCACAAAAATCGACGCTCAAGTCAGAGGTGGCGAAACCCGACA
GGACTATAAAGATACCAGGCGTTTCCCCCTGGAAGCTCCCTCGTGCGCTCTCCTGTTCCGACCCTGCCGC
TTACCGGATACCTGTCCGCCTTTCTCCCTTCGGGAAGCGTGGCGCTTTCTCATAGCTCACGCTGTAGGTA
TCTCAGTTCGGTGTAGGTCGTTCGCTCCAAGCTGGGCTGTGTGCACGAACCCCCCGTTCAGCCCGACCGC
TGCGCCTTATCCGGTAACTATCGTCTTGAGTCCAACCCGGTAAGACACGACTTATCGCCACTGGCAGCAG
CCACTGGTAACAGGATTAGCAGAGCGAGGTATGTAGGCGGTGCTACAGAGTTCTTGAAGTGGTGGCCTAA
CTACGGCTACACTAGAAGAACAGTATTTGGTATCTGCGCTCTGCTGAAGCCAGTTACCTTCGGAAAAAGA
GTTGGTAGCTCTTGATCCGGCAAACAAACCACCGCTGGTAGCGGTGGTTTTTTTGTTTGCAAGCAGCAGA
TTACGCGCAGAAAAAAAGGATCTCAAGAAGATCCTTTGATCTTTTCTACGGGGTCTGACGCTCAGTGGAA
CGAAAACTCACGTTAAGGGATTTTGGTCATGAGATTATCAAAAAGGATCTTCACCTAGATCCTTTTAAAT
TAAAAATGAAGTTTTAAATCAATCTAAAGTATATATGAGTAAACTTGGTCTGACAGTTACCAATGCTTAA
TCAGTGAGGCACCTATCTCAGCGATCTGTCTATTTCGTTCATCCATAGTTGCCTGACTCCCCGTCGTGTA
GATAACTACGATACGGGAGGGCTTACCATCTGGCCCCAGTGCTGCAATGATACCGCGAGACCCACGCTCA
CCGGCTCCAGATTTATCAGCAATAAACCAGCCAGCCGGAAGGGCCGAGCGCAGAAGTGGTCCTGCAACTT
TATCCGCCTCCATCCAGTCTATTAATTGTTGCCGGGAAGCTAGAGTAAGTAGTTCGCCAGTTAATAGTTT
GCGCAACGTTGTTGCCATTGCTACAGGCATCGTGGTGTCACGCTCGTCGTTTGGTATGGCTTCATTCAGC
TCCGGTTCCCAACGATCAAGGCGAGTTACATGATCCCCCATGTTGTGCAAAAAAGCGGTTAGCTCCTTCG
GTCCTCCGATCGTTGTCAGAAGTAAGTTGGCCGCAGTGTTATCACTCATGGTTATGGCAGCACTGCATAA
TTCTCTTACTGTCATGCCATCCGTAAGATGCTTTTCTGTGACTGGTGAGTACTCAACCAAGTCATTCTGA
GAATAGTGTATGCGGCGACCGAGTTGCTCTTGCCCGGCGTCAATACGGGATAATACCGCGCCACATAGCA
GAACTTTAAAAGTGCTCATCATTGGAAAACGTTCTTCGGGGCGAAAACTCTCAAGGATCTTACCGCTGTT
GAGATCCAGTTCGATGTAACCCACTCGTGCACCCAACTGATCTTCAGCATCTTTTACTTTCACCAGCGTT
TCTGGGTGAGCAAAAACAGGAAGGCAAAATGCCGCAAAAAAGGGAATAAGGGCGACACGGAAATGTTGAA
TACTCATACTCTTCCTTTTTCAATATTATTGAAGCATTTATCAGGGTTATTGTCTCATGAGCGGATACAT
ATTTGAATGTATTTAGAAAAATAAACAAATAGGGGTTCCGCGCACATTTCCCCGAAAAGTGCCACCTG
[124 nt withheld, positions 5459-5582]
C
[91 nt withheld, positions 5584-5674]
A
[49 nt withheld, positions 5676-5724]
CCTTTGACGTTGGAGTCCACGTTCTTT
[37 nt withheld, positions 5752-5788]
ACCCTATCTCGGTCTATTCTTTTGATTTATAAGGGATTTTGCCGATTTCGGCCTATTGGTTAAAAAATGA
GCTGATTTAACAAAAATTTAACGCGAATTTTAACAAAATATTAACGCTTACAATTTCCATTCGCCATTCA
GGCTGCGCAACTGTTGGGAAGGGCGATCGGTGCGGGCCTCTTCGCTATTACGCCAGCTGGCGAAAGGGGG
ATGTGCTGCAAGGCGATTAAGTTGGGTAACGCCAGGGTTTTCCCAGTCACGACGTTGTAAAACGACGGCC
AGTGCCAAGCTGATCTATACATTGAATCAATATTGGCAATTAGCCATATTAGTCATTGGTTATATAGCAT
AAATCAATATTGGCTATTGGCCATTGCATACGTTGTATCTATATCATAATATGTACATTTATATTGGCTC
ATGTCCAATATGACCGCCATGTT
Features (pLannotate 1.2.2; 17 found; start..end, strand, type, name):
      1..380     +  enhancer       CMV enhancer: human cytomegalovirus immediate early enhancer
    382..581     +  promoter       CMV promoter: human cytomegalovirus (CMV) immediate early promoter
    617..637     +  CDS            3xFLAG (fragment): three tandem FLAG® epitope tags
    674..698     +  CDS            3xFLAG (fragment): three tandem FLAG® epitope tags
    723..2183    +  CDS            YAP1: YAP1_HUMAN - Also known as YAP65. Experimental evidence at protein level: Swiss-Prot protein existence level 1. [Isoform 3]: Activates the C-terminal fragment (CTF) of ERBB4 (isoform 3). From Homo sapiens (Human).
   2255..2877    +  polyA_signal   hGH poly(A) signal: human growth hormone polyadenylation signal
   2906..3235    +  promoter       SV40 promoter: SV40 enhancer and early promoter
   3274..3292    -  promoter       T7 promoter: promoter for bacteriophage T7 RNA polymerase
   3330..3346    -  protein_bind   lac operator: The lac repressor binds to the lac operator to inhibit transcription in E. coli. This inhibition can be relieved by adding lactose or isopropyl-β-D-thiogalactopyranoside (IPTG). lac repressor encoded by lacI
   3354..3384    -  promoter       lac promoter: promoter for the E. coli lac operon
   3399..3420    -  protein_bind   CAP binding site: CAP binding activates transcription in the presence of cAMP. E. coli catabolite activator protein
   3433..3525    -  CDS            lacI (fragment): lac repressor; lacI; The lac repressor binds to the lac operator to inhibit transcription in E. coli. This inhibition can be relieved by adding lactose or isopropyl-β-D-thiogalactopyranoside (IPTG).
   3708..4296    -  rep_origin     ori: high-copy-number ColE1/pMB1/pBR322/pUC origin of replication
   4467..5327    -  CDS            AmpR: β-lactamase; bla; confers resistance to ampicillin, carbenicillin, and related antibiotics
   5328..5432    -  promoter       AmpR promoter: bla
   5459..5887    +  rep_origin     f1 ori (sequence partly withheld): f1 bacteriophage origin of replication; arrow indicates direction of (+) strand synthesis
   5918..6072    -  CDS            lacZα (fragment): LacZα fragment of β-galactosidase; lacZ fragment
