[The description below was written by a language model from this plasmid's Addgene catalogue record and pLannotate feature annotations shown in this document.]
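Description:
pCMV-Flag YAP127/128/131/381A is a mammalian expression plasmid built on a pCMV backbone that drives production of a FLAG-tagged, phosphorylation-site mutant of human YAP (YAP1). The sequenced record is about 6.2 kb. It is propagated in E. coli from a high-copy ColE1/pUC-type origin with ampicillin selection via β-lactamase (AmpR). It also carries an f1 phage origin, which permits single-stranded DNA production. Remnants of a cloning-vector lineage are annotated as well: a lac promoter/operator with a CAP site, short lacI and lacZα fragments, and a T7 promoter. None of these is part of the mammalian expression unit.

The expression cassette consists of the human cytomegalovirus immediate-early enhancer and promoter, followed by two short FLAG-matching segments. These agree with the catalogued N-terminal 2xFLAG tag, although the annotation tool labels them as 3xFLAG fragments. Next comes the roughly 1.5 kb YAP1 coding sequence, terminated by the human growth hormone polyadenylation signal. An SV40 enhancer/early promoter lies downstream of the cassette, but no mammalian selection marker is annotated after it, so the plasmid appears best suited to transient transfection.

According to the record, serines 127, 128, 131 and 381 are replaced with alanine, which prevents phosphorylation at these positions. The associated publication concerns coordinated phosphorylation of YAP by Lats and CK1 and its control of YAP stability through the SCF(β-TRCP) ubiquitin ligase. The construct therefore fits studies of how loss of these sites affects YAP regulation, stability and activity, with the FLAG epitope available for detection or immunoprecipitation.
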