Addgene plasmid #27378: pCMV-Flag YAP127/128/131/381A
Depositing lab: Kunliang Guan. Depositing organization: University of California, San Diego (UCSD). Publication: A coordinated phosphorylation by Lats and CK1 regulates YAP stability through SCF(beta-TRCP). Zhao B, Li L, Tumaneng K, Wang CY, Guan KL. Genes Dev. 2010 Jan 1. 24(1):72-85. 10.1101/gad.1843810 PubMed 20048001.
Backbone
  Vector backbone: pCMV
  Backbone size w/o insert (bp): 5000
  Vector type: Mammalian Expression
Growth in bacteria
  Bacterial resistance: Ampicillin, 100 μg/mL
  Growth temperature: 37°C
  Growth strain: DH5alpha
  Copy number: High Copy
Gene/Insert
  Gene/Insert name: YAP
  Species: H. sapiens (human)
  Insert size (bp): 1500
  Mutation: S127/128/131/381A
  Entrez Gene: YAP1 (a.k.a. COB1, YAP, YAP-1, YAP2, YAP65, YKI)
  Tag / fusion protein: 2xFLAG (N terminal on insert)
  Cloning method: Restriction Enzyme
  Sequencing primers: 5′ CMV-F
Terms and licenses: Academic/Nonprofit Terms; Industry Terms: Not Available to Industry
How to cite: pCMV-Flag YAP127/128/131/381A was a gift from Kunliang Guan (Addgene plasmid # 27378 ; http://n2t.net/addgene:27378 ; RRID:Addgene_27378)
