>Addgene plasmid #27378 | pCMV-Flag YAP127/128/131/381A | addgene partial sequence | sequence record 33696 | 27378 with hGH-pA-R (5' CCAGCTTGGTTCCCAATAGA 3')
CTCCACTTGCCCTTGCTCCATACCACCCCCCTCCACCCCATAATATTATAGAAGGACACCTAGTCAGACA
AAATGATGCAACTTAATTTTATTAGGACAAGGCTGGTGGGCACTGGAGTGGCAACTTCCAGGGCCAGGAG
AGGCACTGGGGAGGGGTCACAGGGATGCCACCCGGGATCCTCTAGACTCGAGCGGCCGCCACTGTGCTGG
ATATCTGCAGAATTCAGTCTGCCTGAGGGCTCTATAACCATGTAAGAAAGCTTTCTTTATCTAGCTTGGT
GGCAGCCAAAACAGACTCCATGTCATTAAGGATGTCAGAACTCAAAGCTTCCTGCAGACTTGGCATCAGC
TCCTCTCCTTCTATGTTCATTCCATCTCCTTCCAGTGTTCCAAGGTCCACATTTGTCCCAGGAATGGCTT
CAAGGTAGTCTGGGAAACGGTTCTGCTGTGAGGGCAGGGTGCTTTGGTTGATAGTATCACCTGTATCCAT
CTCATCCACACTGTTCAGGAAGTCATCTGGGGTTCGAGGGACACTGTAGCTGCTCATGCTTAGTCCACTG
TCTGTAGCCTCATCTCGAGAGTGATAGGTGCCACTGTTAAGGAAAGGATCTGAGCTATTGGTCGTCATTG
TTCTCAATTCCTGAGACATCCCGGGAGAAGACACTGGATTTTGAGTCCCACCATCCTGCTCCAGTGTTGG
TAACTGGCTACGCAGGGCTAACTCCTGCCGAAGCAGTTCTTGCTGTTTCAGCCGCAGCCTCTCCTTCTCC
ATCTG
