>Addgene plasmid #27378 | pCMV-Flag YAP127/128/131/381A | addgene partial sequence | sequence record 33697 | 27378 with CMV-F
CTCGTTTAGTGAACCGTCAGAATTGATCTACCATGGACTACAAAGACGATGACGACAAGCTTGCGGCCGC
GAATTCAAGCTTAGCCACCATGGACTACAAAGACGATGACGATAAAGCAAGGCTCGAATCGGTACCTAAG
GATCCCGGGCAGCAGCCGCCGCCTCAACCGGCCCCCCAGGGCCAAGGGCAGCCGCCTTCGCAGCCCCCGC
AGGGGCAGGGCCCGCCGTCCGGACCCGGGCAACCGGCACCCGCGGCGACCCAGGCGGCGCCGCAGGCACC
CCCCGCCGGGCATCAGATCGTGCACGTCCGCGGGGACTCGGAGACCGACCTGGAGGCGCTCTTCAACGCC
GTCATGAACCCCAAGACGGCCAACGTGCCCCAGACCGTGCCCATGAGGCTCCGGAAGCTGCCCGACTCCT
TCTTCAAGCCGCCGGAGCCCAAATCCCACTCCCGACAGGCCAGTACTGATGCAGGCACTGCAGGAGCCCT
GACTCCACAGCATGTTCGAGCTCATGCCGCTCCAGCTGCTCTGCAGTTGGGAGCTGTTTCTCCTGGGACA
CTGACCCCCACTGGAGTAGTCTCTGGCCCAGCAGCTACACCCACAGCTCAGCATCTTCGACAGTCTTCTT
TTGAGATACCTGATGATGTACCTCTGCCAGCAGGTTGGGAGATGGCAAAGACATCTTCTGGTCAGAGATA
CTTCTTAAATCACATCGATCAGACAACAACATGGCAGGACCCCAGGAAGGCCATGCTGTCCCAGATGAAC
GTCACAGCCC
